>Addgene plasmid #213173 | ADORA1-DuET | addgene full sequence | sequence record 430741 | Addgene NGS Result
GGGCTTACCATCTGGCCCCAGTGCTGCAATGATACCGCGAGACCCACGCTCACCGGCTCCAGATTTATCA
GCAATAAACCAGCCAGCCGGAAGGGCCGAGCGCAGAAGTGGTCCTGCAACTTTATCCGCCTCCATCCAGT
CTATTAATTGTTGCCGGGAAGCTAGAGTAAGTAGTTCGCCAGTTAATAGTTTGCGCAACGTTGTTGCCAT
TGCTACAGGCATCGTGGTGTCACGCTCGTCGTTTGGTATGGCTTCATTCAGCTCCGGTTCCCAACGATCA
AGGCGAGTTACATGATCCCCCATGTTGTGCAAAAAAGCGGTTAGCTCCTTCGGTCCTCCGATCGTTGTCA
GAAGTAAGTTGGCCGCAGTGTTATCACTCATGGTTATGGCAGCACTGCATAATTCTCTTACTGTCATGCC
ATCCGTAAGATGCTTTTCTGTGACTGGTGAGTACTCAACCAAGTCATTCTGAGAATAGTGTATGCGGCGA
CCGAGTTGCTCTTGCCCGGCGTCAATACGGGATAATACCGCGCCACATAGCAGAACTTTAAAAGTGCTCA
TCATTGGAAAACGTTCTTCGGGGCGAAAACTCTCAAGGATCTTACCGCTGTTGAGATCCAGTTCGATGTA
ACCCACTCGTGCACCCAACTGATCTTCAGCATCTTTTACTTTCACCAGCGTTTCTGGGTGAGCAAAAACA
GGAAGGCAAAATGCCGCAAAAAAGGGAATAAGGGCGACACGGAAATGTTGAATACTCATACTCTTCCTTT
TTCAATATTATTGAAGCATTTATCAGGGTTATTGTCTCATGAGCGGATACATATTTGAATGTATTTAGAA
AAATAAACAAATAGGGGTTCCGCGCACATTTCCCCGAAAAGTGCCACCTGACGTCGACGGATCGGGAGAT
CTCCCGATCCCCTATGGTGCACTCTCAGTACAATCTGCTCTGATGCCGCATAGTTAAGCCAGTATCTGCT
CCCTGCTTGTGTGTTGGAGGTCGCTGAGTAGTGCGCGAGCAAAATTTAAGCTACAACAAGGCAAGGCTTG
ACCGACATTTGCATGAAGAATCTGCTTAGGGTTAGGCGTTTTGCGCTGCTTCGCGATGTACGGGCCAGAT
ATACGCGTTGACATTGATTATTGACTAGTTATTAATAGTAATCAATTACGGGGTCATTAGTTCATAGCCC
ATATATGGAGTTCCGCGTTACATAACTTACGGTAAATGGCCCGCCTGGCTGACCGCCCAACGACCCCCGC
CCATTGACGTCAATAATGACGTATGTTCCCATAGTAACGCCAATAGGGACTTTCCATTGACGTCAATGGG
TGGAGTATTTACGGTAAACTGCCCACTTGGCAGTACATCAAGTGTATCATATGCCAAGTACGCCCCCTAT
TGACGTCAATGACGGTAAATGGCCCGCCTGGCATTATGCCCAGTACATGACCTTATGGGACTTTCCTACT
TGGCAGTACATCTACGTATTAGTCATCGCTATTACCATGGTGATGCGGTTTTGGCAGTACATCAATGGGC
GTGGATAGCGGTTTGACTCACGGGGATTTCCAAGTCTCCACCCCATTGACGTCAATGGGAGTTTGTTTTG
GCACCAAAATCAACGGGACTTTCCAAAATGTCGTAACAACTCCGCCCCATTGACGCAAATGGGCGGTAGG
CGTGTACGGTGGGAGGTCTATATAAGCAGAGCTCTCTGGCTAACTAGAGAACCCACTGCTTACTGGCTTA
TCGAAATTAATACGACTCACTATAGGGAGACCCAAGCTGGCTAGCGTTTAAACTTAAGCTTAGCGCCACC
ATGAAGACGATCATCGCCCTGAGCTACATCTTCTGCCTGGTATTCGCCGACTACAAGGACGATGATGACG
CCAGCATCGATATGCCTCCCAGTATATCCGCGTTCCAAGCTGCATACATTGGGATCGAAGTGCTTATCGC
ACTTGTGTCTGTACCCGGGAATGTGCTGGTGATTTGGGCCGTGAAGGTTAATCAGGCACTGAGAGATGCT
ACATTTTGCTTCATCGTCTCTTTGGCAGTGGCCGACGTCGCCGTGGGCGCTCTCGTCATTCCCCTCGCCA
TCCTGATTAACATCGGACCTCAGACCTACTTTCACACCTGTCTGATGGTCGCATGCCCAGTGCTTATTCT
TACCCAGAGCAGCATCCTGGCACTTCTGGCAATCGCCGTTGACCGATACCTGAGAGTAAAGATCCCACTT
CGGTACAAAATGGTGGTGACCCCCCGGCGAGCTGCTGTAGCTATAGCAGGATGTTGGATCTTGAGCTTTG
TAGTTGGACTGACACCAATGTTTGGATGGAACAATCTCTCAGCTGTGGAGAGAGCCTGGGCAGCCAACGG
GTCCATGGGCGAGCCCGTCATTAAGTGTGAATTTGAGAAAGTCATCTCTATGGAGTATATGGTGTACTTC
AATTTTTTCGTGTGGGTGCTCCCGCCCCTCCTGCTTATGGTCCTGATCTATCTGGAGGTGTTTTATTTGA
TCCGGAAACAACTGAATAAGAAAGTTTCCGCCAGTTCCGGCGATCCGCAAAAATACTATGGTAAAGAGCT
GAAAATCGCTAAGAGTCTCGCTCTCATCCTCTTCTTGTTCGCTCTTAGCTGGCTTCCCCTCCATATTCTC
AACTGCATAACTCTGTTCTGCCCCTCTTGTCACAAACCATCCATCCTGACTTACATTGCCATCTTTCTCA
CCCACGGAAACTCTGCTATGAACCCTATCGTGTACGCTTTTAGAATTCAGAAGTTTAGGGTGACTTTTTT
GAAGATCTGGAACGACCACTTCCGGTGTCAGCCCGCCCCACCCATTGACGAGGACCTGCCAGAGGAACGG
CCTGACGACATCGATACCGGTGGACGCACCGGTGAATTCGATGAGGCCAGCACCACCGTGTCTAAGACCG
AGACTTCTCAGGTGGCCCCTGCCTAACTCGAGTCTAGAGGGCCCGTTTAAACCCGCTGATCAGCCTCGAC
TGTGCCTTCTAGTTGCCAGCCATCTGTTGTTTGCCCCTCCCCCGTGCCTTCCTTGACCCTGGAAGGTGCC
ACTCCCACTGTCCTTTCCTAATAAAATGAGGAAATTGCATCGCATTGTCTGAGTAGGTGTCATTCTATTC
TGGGGGGTGGGGTGGGGCAGGACAGCAAGGGGGAGGATTGGGAAGACAATAGCAGGCATGCTGGGGATGC
GGTGGGCTCTATGGCTTCTGAGGCGGAAAGAACCAGCTGGGGCTCTAGGGGGTATCCCC
[124 nt withheld, positions 3280-3403]
C
[91 nt withheld, positions 3405-3495]
A
[49 nt withheld, positions 3497-3545]
CCTTTGACGTTGGAGTCCACGTTCTTT
[37 nt withheld, positions 3573-3609]
ACCCTATCTCGGTCTATTCTTTTGATTTATAAGGGATTTTGCCGATTTCGGCCTATTGGTTAAAAAATGA
GCTGATTTAACAAAAATTTAACGCGAATTAATTCTGTGGAATGTGTGTCAGTTAGGGTGTGGAAAGTCCC
CAGGCTCCCCAGCAGGCAGAAGTATGCAAAGCATGCATCTCAATTAGTCAGCAACCAGGTGTGGAAAGTC
CCCAGGCTCCCCAGCAGGCAGAAGTATGCAAAGCATGCATCTCAATTAGTCAGCAACCATAGTCCCGCCC
CTAACTCCGCCCATCCCGCCCCTAACTCCGCCCAGTTCCGCCCATTCTCCGCCCCATGGCTGACTAATTT
TTTTTATTTATGCAGAGGCCGAGGCCGCCTCTGCCTCTGAGCTATTCCAGAAGTAGTGAGGAGGCTTTTT
TGGAGGCCTAGGCTTTTGCAAAAAGCTCCCGGGAGCTTGTATATCCATTTTCGGATCTGATCAAGAGACA
GGATGAGGATCGTTTCGCATGATTGAACAAGATGGATTGCACGCAGGTTCTCCGGCCGCTTGGGTGGAGA
GGCTATTCGGCTATGACTGGGCACAACAGACAATCGGCTGCTCTGATGCCGCCGTGTTCCGGCTGTCAGC
GCAGGGGCGCCCGGTTCTTTTTGTCAAGACCGACCTGTCCGGTGCCCTGAATGAACTGCAGGACGAGGCA
GCGCGGCTATCGTGGCTGGCCACGACGGGCGTTCCTTGCGCAGCTGTGCTCGACGTTGTCACTGAAGCGG
GAAGGGACTGGCTGCTATTGGGCGAAGTGCCGGGGCAGGATCTCCTGTCATCTCACCTTGCTCCTGCCGA
GAAAGTATCCATCATGGCTGATGCAATGCGGCGGCTGCATACGCTTGATCCGGCTACCTGCCCATTCGAC
CACCAAGCGAAACATCGCATCGAGCGAGCACGTACTCGGATGGAAGCCGGTCTTGTCGATCAGGATGATC
TGGACGAAGAGCATCAGGGGCTCGCGCCAGCCGAACTGTTCGCCAGGCTCAAGGCGCGCATGCCCGACGG
CGAGGATCTCGTCGTGACCCATGGCGATGCCTGCTTGCCGAATATCATGGTGGAAAATGGCCGCTTTTCT
GGATTCATCGACTGTGGCCGGCTGGGTGTGGCGGACCGCTATCAGGACATAGCGTTGGCTACCCGTGATA
TTGCTGAAGAGCTTGGCGGCGAATGGGCTGACCGCTTCCTCGTGCTTTACGGTATCGCCGCTCCCGATTC
GCAGCGCATCGCCTTCTATCGCCTTCTTGACGAGTTCTTCTGAGCGGGACTCTGGGGTTCGAAATGACCG
ACCAAGCGACGCCCAACCTGCCATCACGAGATTTCGATTCCACCGCCGCCTTCTATGAAAGGTTGGGCTT
CGGAATCGTTTTCCGGGACGCCGGCTGGATGATCCTCCAGCGCGGGGATCTCATGCTGGAGTTCTTCGCC
CACCCCAACTTGTTTATTGCAGCTTATAATGGTTACAAATAAAGCAATAGCATCACAAATTTCACAAATA
AAGCATTTTTTTCACTGCATTCTAGTTGTGGTTTGTCCAAACTCATCAATGTATCTTATCATGTCTGTAT
ACCGTCGACCTCTAGCTAGAGCTTGGCGTAATCATGGTCATAGCTGTTTCCTGTGTGAAATTGTTATCCG
CTCACAATTCCACACAACATACGAGCCGGAAGCATAAAGTGTAAAGCCTGGGGTGCCTAATGAGTGAGCT
AACTCACATTAATTGCGTTGCGCTCACTGCCCGCTTTCCAGTCGGGAAACCTGTCGTGCCAGCTGCATTA
ATGAATCGGCCAACGCGCGGGGAGAGGCGGTTTGCGTATTGGGCGCTCTTCCGCTTCCTCGCTCACTGAC
TCGCTGCGCTCGGTCGTTCGGCTGCGGCGAGCGGTATCAGCTCACTCAAAGGCGGTAATACGGTTATCCA
CAGAATCAGGGGATAACGCAGGAAAGAACATGTGAGCAAAAGGCCAGCAAAAGGCCAGGAACCGTAAAAA
GGCCGCGTTGCTGGCGTTTTTCCATAGGCTCCGCCCCCCTGACGAGCATCACAAAAATCGACGCTCAAGT
CAGAGGTGGCGAAACCCGACAGGACTATAAAGATACCAGGCGTTTCCCCCTGGAAGCTCCCTCGTGCGCT
CTCCTGTTCCGACCCTGCCGCTTACCGGATACCTGTCCGCCTTTCTCCCTTCGGGAAGCGTGGCGCTTTC
TCATAGCTCACGCTGTAGGTATCTCAGTTCGGTGTAGGTCGTTCGCTCCAAGCTGGGCTGTGTGCACGAA
CCCCCCGTTCAGCCCGACCGCTGCGCCTTATCCGGTAACTATCGTCTTGAGTCCAACCCGGTAAGACACG
ACTTATCGCCACTGGCAGCAGCCACTGGTAACAGGATTAGCAGAGCGAGGTATGTAGGCGGTGCTACAGA
GTTCTTGAAGTGGTGGCCTAACTACGGCTACACTAGAAGAACGGTATTTGGTATCTGCGCTCTGCTGAAG
CCAGTTACCTTCGGAAAAAGAGTTGGTAGCTCTTGATCCGGCAAACAAACCACCGCTGGTAGCGGTGGTT
TTTTTGTTTGCAAGCAGCAGATTACGCGCAGAAAAAAAGGATCTCAAGAAGATCCTTTGATCTTTTCTAC
GGGGTCTGACGCTCAGTGGAACGAAAACTCACGTTAAGGGATTTTGGTCATGAGATTATCAAAAAGGATC
TTCACCTAGATCCTTTTAAATTAAAAATGAAGTTTTAAATCAATCTAAAGTATATATGAGTAAACTTGGT
CTGACAGTTACCAATGCTTAATCAGTGAGGCACCTATCTCAGCGATCTGTCTATTTCGTTCATCCATAGT
TGCCTGACTCCCCGTCGTGTAGATAACTACGATACGGGA
Features (pLannotate 1.2.2; 21 found; start..end, strand, type, name):
    760..864     -  promoter       AmpR promoter: bla
    923..975     -  misc_feature   bom (fragment): basis of mobility region from pBR322
   1130..1509    +  enhancer       CMV enhancer: human cytomegalovirus immediate early enhancer
   1510..1713    +  promoter       CMV promoter: human cytomegalovirus (CMV) immediate early promoter
   1709..1742    +  LTR            5' LTR (truncated) (fragment): truncated 5' long terminal repeat (LTR) from HIV-1
   1758..1776    +  promoter       T7 promoter: promoter for bacteriophage T7 RNA polymerase
   1869..1889    +  CDS            3xFLAG (fragment): three tandem FLAG® epitope tags
   1902..2879    +  CDS            ADORA1: AA1R_HUMAN - Experimental evidence at protein level: Swiss-Prot protein existence level 1. Receptor for adenosine. The activity of this receptor is mediated by G proteins which inhibit adenylyl cyclase. From Homo sapiens (Human).
   3010..3234    +  polyA_signal   bGH poly(A) signal: bovine growth hormone polyadenylation signal
   3238..3259    +  promoter       SV40 promoter (fragment): SV40 enhancer and early promoter
   3280..3708    +  rep_origin     f1 ori (sequence partly withheld): f1 bacteriophage origin of replication; arrow indicates direction of (+) strand synthesis
   3722..4051    +  promoter       SV40 promoter: SV40 enhancer and early promoter
   4118..4909    +  CDS            neo: KKA2_KLEPN - Also known as kan, nptII. Experimental evidence at protein level: Swiss-Prot protein existence level 1. Resistance to kanamycin, neomycin, paromomycin, ribostamycin, butirosin and gentamicin B. From Klebsiella pneumoniae.
   4933..5091    +  CDS            ble (fragment): BLE_KLEPN - Experimental evidence at protein level: Swiss-Prot protein existence level 1. Binding protein with a strong affinity to the bleomycin family of antibiotics. Binds to CL990; an antimitotic-antibiotic compound. From Klebsiella pneumoniae.
   5086..5207    +  polyA_signal   SV40 poly(A) signal: SV40 polyadenylation signal
   5280..5296    -  protein_bind   lac operator: The lac repressor binds to the lac operator to inhibit transcription in E. coli. This inhibition can be relieved by adding lactose or isopropyl-β-D-thiogalactopyranoside (IPTG). lac repressor encoded by lacI
   5304..5334    -  promoter       lac promoter: promoter for the E. coli lac operon
   5349..5370    -  protein_bind   CAP binding site: CAP binding activates transcription in the presence of cAMP. E. coli catabolite activator protein
   5383..5475    -  CDS            lacI (fragment): lac repressor; lacI; The lac repressor binds to the lac operator to inhibit transcription in E. coli. This inhibition can be relieved by adding lactose or isopropyl-β-D-thiogalactopyranoside (IPTG).
   5658..6246    -  rep_origin     ori: high-copy-number ColE1/pMB1/pBR322/pUC origin of replication
   6417..759     -  CDS            AmpR (across the origin): β-lactamase; bla; confers resistance to ampicillin, carbenicillin, and related antibiotics
