[The description below was written by a language model from this plasmid's Addgene catalogue record and pLannotate feature annotations shown in this document.]
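Description:
ADORA1-DuET is a mammalian expression plasmid built on the pcDNA 3.1 (+) backbone that encodes the human adenosine A1 receptor (ADORA1), a class A GPCR of the adenosine family that signals through G proteins that inhibit adenylyl cyclase. It is propagated in E. coli as a high-copy plasmid from a ColE1/pUC-type origin and is selected with ampicillin through the β-lactamase gene. The backbone also carries an f1 phage origin. An SV40 early promoter drives a neomycin phosphotransferase cassette with an SV40 polyadenylation signal, and this cassette can be used for drug selection of stably transfected mammalian cells.

The receptor coding sequence lies downstream of the CMV immediate early enhancer and promoter and is terminated by the bovine growth hormone polyadenylation signal. A T7 promoter sits between the CMV promoter and the insert and would permit in vitro transcription. According to the catalogue entry, the "DuET" design adds a cleavable hemagglutinin signal peptide and a FLAG epitope at the N terminus and a 1D4 epitope at the C terminus. The feature table shows a short FLAG-type match just upstream of the ADORA1 open reading frame, consistent with a single FLAG tag. The signal peptide and the 1D4 tag are not annotated separately. A few small fragment hits, such as a truncated HIV-1 LTR and pieces of ble and lacI, are probably automated-annotation matches to backbone sequence, not functional elements.

The insert was assembled by Gibson cloning. The dual-tagged design is meant for strong receptor expression in mammalian cells and for proteomics, where the two epitopes allow capture and detection of the receptor from either end. The associated work used such constructs for multiplexed screening of the selectivity of anti-GPCR antibodies.
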