Addgene plasmid #213173: ADORA1-DuET
Purpose: The DuET construct encodes the named human GPCR engineered with a cleaved hemagglutinin signal peptide, a 5' FLAG and a 3' 1D4 epitope tag optimized for expression in mammalian cells and proteomics studies.
Depositing lab: Thomas Sakmar. Publication: Multiplexed selectivity screening of anti-GPCR antibodies. Dahl L, Kotliar IB, Bendes A, Dodig-Crnkovic T, Fromm S, Elofsson A, Uhlen M, Sakmar TP, Schwenk JM. Sci Adv. 2023 May 3;9(18):eadf9297. doi: 10.1126/sciadv.adf9297. Epub 2023 May 3. PubMed 37134173.
Backbone
  Vector backbone: pcDNA 3.1 (+)
  Vector type: Mammalian Expression
Growth in bacteria
  Bacterial resistance: Ampicillin, 100 μg/mL
  Growth temperature: 37°C
  Growth strain: DH5alpha
  Copy number: High Copy
Gene/Insert
  Gene/Insert name: ADORA1 (alt names: Adenosine A1 receptor; RDC7, aa1r)
  Species: H. sapiens (human)
  Entrez Gene: ADORA1 (a.k.a. RDC7)
  Promoter: CMV, T7
  Tag / fusion protein: FLAG (N terminal on insert); 1D4 (C terminal on insert)
  Cloning method: Gibson Cloning
Terms and licenses: Academic/Nonprofit Terms; Industry Terms: Not Available to Industry
Depositor comments: Class: A, Family: adenosine. Ensembl ID: ENSG00000163485, Uniprot ID: P30542
How to cite: ADORA1-DuET was a gift from Thomas Sakmar (Addgene plasmid # 213173 ; http://n2t.net/addgene:213173 ; RRID:Addgene_213173)
